>Addgene plasmid #185376 | pX459-puro-hMYC | addgene full sequence | sequence record 363448 | Addgene NGS Result
GAGGGCCTATTTCCCATGATTCCTTCATATTTGCATATACGATACAAGGCTGTTAGAGAGATAATTGGAA
TTAATTTGACTGTAAACACAAAGATATTAGTACAAAATACGTGACGTAGAAAGTAATAATTTCTTGGGTA
GTTTGCAGTTTTAAAATTATGTTTTAAAATGGACTATCATATGCTTACCGTAACTTGAAAGTATTTCGAT
TTCTTGGCTTTATATATCTTGTGGAAAGGACGAAACACCGTGCTGCCAAGAGGGTCAAGTGTTTTAGAGC
TAGAAATAGCAAGTTAAAATAAGGCTAGTCCGTTATCAACTTGAAAAAGTGGCACCGAGTCGGTGCTTTT
TTGTTTTAGAGCTAGAAATAGCAAGTTAAAATAAGGCTAGTCCGTTTTTAGCGCGTGCGCCAATTCTGCA
GACAAATGGCTCTAGAGGTACCCGTTACATAACTTACGGTAAATGGCCCGCCTGGCTGACCGCCCAACGA
CCCCCGCCCATTGACGTCAATAGTAACGCCAATAGGGACTTTCCATTGACGTCAATGGGTGGAGTATTTA
CGGTAAACTGCCCACTTGGCAGTACATCAAGTGTATCATATGCCAAGTACGCCCCCTATTGACGTCAATG
ACGGTAAATGGCCCGCCTGGCATTGTGCCCAGTACATGACCTTATGGGACTTTCCTACTTGGCAGTACAT
CTACGTATTAGTCATCGCTATTACCATGGTCGAGGTGAGCCCCACGTTCTGCTTCACTCTCCCCATCTCC
CCCCCCTCCCCACCCCCAATTTTGTATTTATTTATTTTTTAATTATTTTGTGCAGCGATGGGGGCGGGGG
GGGGGGGGGGGCGCGCGCCAGGCGGGGCGGGGCGGGGCGAGGGGCGGGGCGGGGCGAGGCGGAGAGGTGC
GGCGGCAGCCAATCAGAGCGGCGCGCTCCGAAAGTTTCCTTTTATGGCGAGGCGGCGGCGGCGGCGGCCC
TATAAAAAGCGAAGCGCGCGGCGGGCGGGAGTCGCTGCGCGCTGCCTTCGCCCCGTGCCCCGCTCCGCCG
CCGCCTCGCGCCGCCCGCCCCGGCTCTGACTGACCGCGTTACTCCCACAGGTGAGCGGGCGGGACGGCCC
TTCTCCTCCGGGCTGTAATTAGCTGAGCAAGAGGTAAGGGTTTAAGGGATGGTTGGTTGGTGGGGTATTA
ATGTTTAATTACCTGGAGCACCTGCCTGAAATCACTTTTTTTCAGGTTGGACCGGTGCCACCATGGACTA
TAAGGACCACGACGGAGACTACAAGGATCATGATATTGATTACAAAGACGATGACGATAAGATGGCCCCA
AAGAAGAAGCGGAAGGTCGGTATCCACGGAGTCCCAGCAGCCGACAAGAAGTACAGCATCGGCCTGGACA
TCGGCACCAACTCTGTGGGCTGGGCCGTGATCACCGACGAGTACAAGGTGCCCAGCAAGAAATTCAAGGT
GCTGGGCAACACCGACCGGCACAGCATCAAGAAGAACCTGATCGGAGCCCTGCTGTTCGACAGCGGCGAA
ACAGCCGAGGCCACCCGGCTGAAGAGAACCGCCAGAAGAAGATACACCAGACGGAAGAACCGGATCTGCT
ATCTGCAAGAGATCTTCAGCAACGAGATGGCCAAGGTGGACGACAGCTTCTTCCACAGACTGGAAGAGTC
CTTCCTGGTGGAAGAGGATAAGAAGCACGAGCGGCACCCCATCTTCGGCAACATCGTGGACGAGGTGGCC
TACCACGAGAAGTACCCCACCATCTACCACCTGAGAAAGAAACTGGTGGACAGCACCGACAAGGCCGACC
TGCGGCTGATCTATCTGGCCCTGGCCCACATGATCAAGTTCCGGGGCCACTTCCTGATCGAGGGCGACCT
GAACCCCGACAACAGCGACGTGGACAAGCTGTTCATCCAGCTGGTGCAGACCTACAACCAGCTGTTCGAG
GAAAACCCCATCAACGCCAGCGGCGTGGACGCCAAGGCCATCCTGTCTGCCAGACTGAGCAAGAGCAGAC
GGCTGGAAAATCTGATCGCCCAGCTGCCCGGCGAGAAGAAGAATGGCCTGTTCGGAAACCTGATTGCCCT
GAGCCTGGGCCTGACCCCCAACTTCAAGAGCAACTTCGACCTGGCCGAGGATGCCAAACTGCAGCTGAGC
AAGGACACCTACGACGACGACCTGGACAACCTGCTGGCCCAGATCGGCGACCAGTACGCCGACCTGTTTC
TGGCCGCCAAGAACCTGTCCGACGCCATCCTGCTGAGCGACATCCTGAGAGTGAACACCGAGATCACCAA
GGCCCCCCTGAGCGCCTCTATGATCAAGAGATACGACGAGCACCACCAGGACCTGACCCTGCTGAAAGCT
CTCGTGCGGCAGCAGCTGCCTGAGAAGTACAAAGAGATTTTCTTCGACCAGAGCAAGAACGGCTACGCCG
GCTACATTGACGGCGGAGCCAGCCAGGAAGAGTTCTACAAGTTCATCAAGCCCATCCTGGAAAAGATGGA
CGGCACCGAGGAACTGCTCGTGAAGCTGAACAGAGAGGACCTGCTGCGGAAGCAGCGGACCTTCGACAAC
GGCAGCATCCCCCACCAGATCCACCTGGGAGAGCTGCACGCCATTCTGCGGCGGCAGGAAGATTTTTACC
CATTCCTGAAGGACAACCGGGAAAAGATCGAGAAGATCCTGACCTTCCGCATCCCCTACTACGTGGGCCC
TCTGGCCAGGGGAAACAGCAGATTCGCCTGGATGACCAGAAAGAGCGAGGAAACCATCACCCCCTGGAAC
TTCGAGGAAGTGGTGGACAAGGGCGCTTCCGCCCAGAGCTTCATCGAGCGGATGACCAACTTCGATAAGA
ACCTGCCCAACGAGAAGGTGCTGCCCAAGCACAGCCTGCTGTACGAGTACTTCACCGTGTATAACGAGCT
GACCAAAGTGAAATACGTGACCGAGGGAATGAGAAAGCCCGCCTTCCTGAGCGGCGAGCAGAAAAAGGCC
ATCGTGGACCTGCTGTTCAAGACCAACCGGAAAGTGACCGTGAAGCAGCTGAAAGAGGACTACTTCAAGA
AAATCGAGTGCTTCGACTCCGTGGAAATCTCCGGCGTGGAAGATCGGTTCAACGCCTCCCTGGGCACATA
CCACGATCTGCTGAAAATTATCAAGGACAAGGACTTCCTGGACAATGAGGAAAACGAGGACATTCTGGAA
GATATCGTGCTGACCCTGACACTGTTTGAGGACAGAGAGATGATCGAGGAACGGCTGAAAACCTATGCCC
ACCTGTTCGACGACAAAGTGATGAAGCAGCTGAAGCGGCGGAGATACACCGGCTGGGGCAGGCTGAGCCG
GAAGCTGATCAACGGCATCCGGGACAAGCAGTCCGGCAAGACAATCCTGGATTTCCTGAAGTCCGACGGC
TTCGCCAACAGAAACTTCATGCAGCTGATCCACGACGACAGCCTGACCTTTAAAGAGGACATCCAGAAAG
CCCAGGTGTCCGGCCAGGGCGATAGCCTGCACGAGCACATTGCCAATCTGGCCGGCAGCCCCGCCATTAA
GAAGGGCATCCTGCAGACAGTGAAGGTGGTGGACGAGCTCGTGAAAGTGATGGGCCGGCACAAGCCCGAG
AACATCGTGATCGAAATGGCCAGAGAGAACCAGACCACCCAGAAGGGACAGAAGAACAGCCGCGAGAGAA
TGAAGCGGATCGAAGAGGGCATCAAAGAGCTGGGCAGCCAGATCCTGAAAGAACACCCCGTGGAAAACAC
CCAGCTGCAGAACGAGAAGCTGTACCTGTACTACCTGCAGAATGGGCGGGATATGTACGTGGACCAGGAA
CTGGACATCAACCGGCTGTCCGACTACGATGTGGACCATATCGTGCCTCAGAGCTTTCTGAAGGACGACT
CCATCGACAACAAGGTGCTGACCAGAAGCGACAAGAACCGGGGCAAGAGCGACAACGTGCCCTCCGAAGA
GGTCGTGAAGAAGATGAAGAACTACTGGCGGCAGCTGCTGAACGCCAAGCTGATTACCCAGAGAAAGTTC
GACAATCTGACCAAGGCCGAGAGAGGCGGCCTGAGCGAACTGGATAAGGCCGGCTTCATCAAGAGACAGC
TGGTGGAAACCCGGCAGATCACAAAGCACGTGGCACAGATCCTGGACTCCCGGATGAACACTAAGTACGA
CGAGAATGACAAGCTGATCCGGGAAGTGAAAGTGATCACCCTGAAGTCCAAGCTGGTGTCCGATTTCCGG
AAGGATTTCCAGTTTTACAAAGTGCGCGAGATCAACAACTACCACCACGCCCACGACGCCTACCTGAACG
CCGTCGTGGGAACCGCCCTGATCAAAAAGTACCCTAAGCTGGAAAGCGAGTTCGTGTACGGCGACTACAA
GGTGTACGACGTGCGGAAGATGATCGCCAAGAGCGAGCAGGAAATCGGCAAGGCTACCGCCAAGTACTTC
TTCTACAGCAACATCATGAACTTTTTCAAGACCGAGATTACCCTGGCCAACGGCGAGATCCGGAAGCGGC
CTCTGATCGAGACAAACGGCGAAACCGGGGAGATCGTGTGGGATAAGGGCCGGGATTTTGCCACCGTGCG
GAAAGTGCTGAGCATGCCCCAAGTGAATATCGTGAAAAAGACCGAGGTGCAGACAGGCGGCTTCAGCAAA
GAGTCTATCCTGCCCAAGAGGAACAGCGATAAGCTGATCGCCAGAAAGAAGGACTGGGACCCTAAGAAGT
ACGGCGGCTTCGACAGCCCCACCGTGGCCTATTCTGTGCTGGTGGTGGCCAAAGTGGAAAAGGGCAAGTC
CAAGAAACTGAAGAGTGTGAAAGAGCTGCTGGGGATCACCATCATGGAAAGAAGCAGCTTCGAGAAGAAT
CCCATCGACTTTCTGGAAGCCAAGGGCTACAAAGAAGTGAAAAAGGACCTGATCATCAAGCTGCCTAAGT
ACTCCCTGTTCGAGCTGGAAAACGGCCGGAAGAGAATGCTGGCCTCTGCCGGCGAACTGCAGAAGGGAAA
CGAACTGGCCCTGCCCTCCAAATATGTGAACTTCCTGTACCTGGCCAGCCACTATGAGAAGCTGAAGGGC
TCCCCCGAGGATAATGAGCAGAAACAGCTGTTTGTGGAACAGCACAAGCACTACCTGGACGAGATCATCG
AGCAGATCAGCGAGTTCTCCAAGAGAGTGATCCTGGCCGACGCTAATCTGGACAAAGTGCTGTCCGCCTA
CAACAAGCACCGGGATAAGCCCATCAGAGAGCAGGCCGAGAATATCATCCACCTGTTTACCCTGACCAAT
CTGGGAGCCCCTGCCGCCTTCAAGTACTTTGACACCACCATCGACCGGAAGAGGTACACCAGCACCAAAG
AGGTGCTGGACGCCACCCTGATCCACCAGAGCATCACCGGCCTGTACGAGACACGGATCGACCTGTCTCA
GCTGGGAGGCGACAAAAGGCCGGCGGCCACGAAAAAGGCCGGCCAGGCAAAAAAGAAAAAGGAATTCGGC
AGTGGAGAGGGCAGAGGAAGTCTGCTAACATGCGGTGACGTCGAGGAGAATCCTGGCCCAATGACCGAGT
ACAAGCCCACGGTGCGCCTCGCCACCCGCGACGACGTCCCCAGGGCCGTACGCACCCTCGCCGCCGCGTT
CGCCGACTACCCCGCCACGCGCCACACCGTCGATCCGGACCGCCACATCGAGCGGGTCACCGAGCTGCAA
GAACTCTTCCTCACGCGCGTCGGGCTCGACATCGGCAAGGTGTGGGTCGCGGACGACGGCGCCGCGGTGG
CGGTCTGGACCACGCCGGAGAGCGTCGAAGCGGGGGCGGTGTTCGCCGAGATCGGCCCGCGCATGGCCGA
GTTGAGCGGTTCCCGGCTGGCCGCGCAGCAACAGATGGAAGGCCTCCTGGCGCCGCACCGGCCCAAGGAG
CCCGCGTGGTTCCTGGCCACCGTCGGCGTCTCGCCCGACCACCAGGGCAAGGGTCTGGGCAGCGCCGTCG
TGCTCCCCGGAGTGGAGGCGGCCGAGCGCGCCGGGGTGCCCGCCTTCCTGGAGACCTCCGCGCCCCACAA
CCTCCCCTTCTACGAGCGGCTCGGCTTCACCGTCACCGCCGACGTCGAGGTGCCCGAAGGACCGCGCACC
TGGTGCATGACCCGCAAGCCCGGTGCCTGAGAATTCTAACTAGAGCTCGCTGATCAGCCTCGACTGTGCC
TTCTAGTTGCCAGCCATCTGTTGTTTGCCCCTCCCCCGTGCCTTCCTTGACCCTGGAAGGTGCCACTCCC
ACTGTCCTTTCCTAATAAAATGAGGAAATTGCATCGCATTGTCTGAGTAGGTGTCATTCTATTCTGGGGG
GTGGGGTGGGGCAGGACAGCAAGGGGGAGGATTGGGAAGAGAATAGCAGGCATGCTGGGGAGCGGCCGCA
GGAACCCCTAGTGATGGAGTTGGCCACTCCCTCTCTGCGCGCTCGCTCGCTCACTGAGGCCGGGCGACCA
AAGGTCGCCCGACGCCCGGGCTTTGCCCGGGCGGCCTCAGTGAGCGAGCGAGCGCGCAGCTGCCTGCAGG
GGCGCCTGATGCGGTATTTTCTCCTTACGCATCTGTGCGGTATTTCACACCGCATA
[95 nt withheld, positions 6637-6731]
T
[46 nt withheld, positions 6733-6778]
C
[141 nt withheld, positions 6780-6920]
CCTTTGACGTTGGAGTCCACGTTCTTT
[37 nt withheld, positions 6948-6984]
ACTCTATCTCGGGCTATTCTTTTGATTTATAAGGGATTTTGCCGATTTCGGTCTATTGGTTAAAAAATGA
GCTGATTTAACAAAAATTTAACGCGAATTTTAACAAAATATTAACGTTTACAATTTTATGGTGCACTCTC
AGTACAATCTGCTCTGATGCCGCATAGTTAAGCCAGCCCCGACACCCGCCAACACCCGCTGACGCGCCCT
GACGGGCTTGTCTGCTCCCGGCATCCGCTTACAGACAAGCTGTGACCGTCTCCGGGAGCTGCATGTGTCA
GAGGTTTTCACCGTCATCACCGAAACGCGCGAGACGAAAGGGCCTCGTGATACGCCTATTTTTATAGGTT
AATGTCATGATAATAATGGTTTCTTAGACGTCAGGTGGCACTTTTCGGGGAAATGTGCGCGGAACCCCTA
TTTGTTTATTTTTCTAAATACATTCAAATATGTATCCGCTCATGAGACAATAACCCTGATAAATGCTTCA
ATAATATTGAAAAAGGAAGAGTATGAGTATTCAACATTTCCGTGTCGCCCTTATTCCCTTTTTTGCGGCA
TTTTGCCTTCCTGTTTTTGCTCACCCAGAAACGCTGGTGAAAGTAAAAGATGCTGAAGATCAGTTGGGTG
CACGAGTGGGTTACATCGAACTGGATCTCAACAGCGGTAAGATCCTTGAGAGTTTTCGCCCCGAAGAACG
TTTTCCAATGATGAGCACTTTTAAAGTTCTGCTATGTGGCGCGGTATTATCCCGTATTGACGCCGGGCAA
GAGCAACTCGGTCGCCGCATACACTATTCTCAGAATGACTTGGTTGAGTACTCACCAGTCACAGAAAAGC
ATCTTACGGATGGCATGACAGTAAGAGAATTATGCAGTGCTGCCATAACCATGAGTGATAACACTGCGGC
CAACTTACTTCTGACAACGATCGGAGGACCGAAGGAGCTAACCGCTTTTTTGCACAACATGGGGGATCAT
GTAACTCGCCTTGATCGTTGGGAACCGGAGCTGAATGAAGCCATACCAAACGACGAGCGTGACACCACGA
TGCCTGTAGCAATGGCAACAACGTTGCGCAAACTATTAACTGGCGAACTACTTACTCTAGCTTCCCGGCA
ACAATTAATAGACTGGATGGAGGCGGATAAAGTTGCAGGACCACTTCTGCGCTCGGCCCTTCCGGCTGGC
TGGTTTATTGCTGATAAATCTGGAGCCGGTGAGCGTGGAAGCCGCGGTATCATTGCAGCACTGGGGCCAG
ATGGTAAGCCCTCCCGTATCGTAGTTATCTACACGACGGGGAGTCAGGCAACTATGGATGAACGAAATAG
ACAGATCGCTGAGATAGGTGCCTCACTGATTAAGCATTGGTAACTGTCAGACCAAGTTTACTCATATATA
CTTTAGATTGATTTAAAACTTCATTTTTAATTTAAAAGGATCTAGGTGAAGATCCTTTTTGATAATCTCA
TGACCAAAATCCCTTAACGTGAGTTTTCGTTCCACTGAGCGTCAGACCCCGTAGAAAAGATCAAAGGATC
TTCTTGAGATCCTTTTTTTCTGCGCGTAATCTGCTGCTTGCAAACAAAAAAACCACCGCTACCAGCGGTG
GTTTGTTTGCCGGATCAAGAGCTACCAACTCTTTTTCCGAAGGTAACTGGCTTCAGCAGAGCGCAGATAC
CAAATACTGTTCTTCTAGTGTAGCCGTAGTTAGGCCACCACTTCAAGAACTCTGTAGCACCGCCTACATA
CCTCGCTCTGCTAATCCTGTTACCAGTGGCTGCTGCCAGTGGCGATAAGTCGTGTCTTACCGGGTTGGAC
TCAAGACGATAGTTACCGGATAAGGCGCAGCGGTCGGGCTGAACGGGGGGTTCGTGCACACAGCCCAGCT
TGGAGCGAACGACCTACACCGAACTGAGATACCTACAGCGTGAGCTATGAGAAAGCGCCACGCTTCCCGA
AGGGAGAAAGGCGGACAGGTATCCGGTAAGCGGCAGGGTCGGAACAGGAGAGCGCACGAGGGAGCTTCCA
GGGGGAAACGCCTGGTATCTTTATAGTCCTGTCGGGTTTCGCCACCTCTGACTTGAGCGTCGATTTTTGT
GATGCTCGTCAGGGGGGCGGAGCCTATGGAAAAACGCCAGCAACGCGGCCTTTTTACGGTTCCTGGCCTT
TTGCTGGCCTTTTGCTCACATGT
Features (pLannotate 1.2.2; 20 found; start..end, strand, type, name):
      1..241     +  promoter       U6 promoter: RNA polymerase III promoter for human U6 snRNA
    251..270     +  CDS            c-myc NLS (fragment): nuclear localization signal of human c-Myc proto-oncogene (Dang and Lee, 1988)
    271..346     +  misc_RNA       gRNA scaffold: guide RNA scaffold for the Streptococcus pyogenes CRISPR/Cas9 system
    353..396     +  misc_RNA       gRNA scaffold (fragment): guide RNA scaffold for the Streptococcus pyogenes CRISPR/Cas9 system
    443..728     +  enhancer       CMV enhancer: human cytomegalovirus immediate early enhancer; contains an 18-bp deletion relative to the standard CMV enhancer
    730..1007    +  promoter       chicken β-actin promoter: No description available
   1008..1235    +  intron         hybrid intron: hybrid between chicken β-actin (CBA) and minute virus of mice (MMV) introns (Gray et al., 2011)
   1373..2974    +  CDS            Cas9(N): N-terminal portion of Streptococcus pyogenes Cas9 (Zetsche et al., 2015)
   2975..5473    +  CDS            Cas9(C): C-terminal portion of Streptococcus pyogenes Cas9 (Zetsche et al., 2015)
   5474..5521    +  CDS            nucleoplasmin NLS: bipartite nuclear localization signal from nucleoplasmin
   5591..6190    +  CDS            PuroR (fragment): puromycin N-acetyltransferase; pac from Streptomyces; confers resistance to puromycin
   6224..6335    +  polyA_signal   bGH poly(A) signal: bovine growth hormone polyadenylation signal
   6440..6580    +  repeat_region  AAV2 ITR: inverted terminal repeat of adeno-associated virus serotype 2 inverted
   6585..6636    -  misc_feature   bom (fragment): basis of mobility region from pBR322
   6655..7110    +  rep_origin     f1 ori (sequence partly withheld): f1 bacteriophage origin of replication; arrow indicates direction of (+) strand synthesis
   7111..7160    -  misc_feature   bom (fragment): basis of mobility region from pBR322
   7262..7297    -  CDS            rop (fragment): Rop protein, which maintains plasmids at low copy number; rop
   7392..7496    +  promoter       AmpR promoter: bla
   7497..8357    +  CDS            AmpR: β-lactamase; bla; confers resistance to ampicillin, carbenicillin, and related antibiotics
   8528..9116    +  rep_origin     ori: high-copy-number ColE1/pMB1/pBR322/pUC origin of replication
