[The description below was written by a language model from this plasmid's Addgene catalogue record and pLannotate feature annotations shown in this document.]
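Description:
pX459-puro-hMYC is an all-in-one CRISPR/Cas9 mammalian expression plasmid built on the pX459-Puro backbone. It carries a single guide RNA directed against the human MYC gene. The guide was inserted as a short oligonucleotide duplex (26 bp) between two BbsI sites, both destroyed during cloning. This places the 20-nt spacer directly downstream of the human U6 RNA polymerase III promoter and upstream of the Streptococcus pyogenes gRNA scaffold. The automated annotation labels the spacer position (251..270) as a "c-myc NLS fragment". This is almost certainly the guide itself, matched because it derives from MYC coding sequence, and not a functional localization signal. A second, partial gRNA scaffold match follows the first.

The second expression unit uses a CMV enhancer, chicken β-actin promoter and hybrid intron to drive S. pyogenes Cas9. Cas9 is annotated as adjoining N- and C-terminal portions that together form one continuous coding region, followed by a nucleoplasmin nuclear localization signal. A puromycin N-acetyltransferase coding sequence lies downstream in the same transcription unit, ahead of a bGH polyadenylation signal, so transfected cells can be enriched with puromycin. The table does not annotate the element linking Cas9 and PuroR. A single AAV2 ITR is also annotated downstream of the cassette.

In bacteria the plasmid is maintained by a high-copy ColE1/pUC-type origin and selected with ampicillin through AmpR. An f1 origin is also present. According to the record, the construct's purpose is mammalian expression of a MYC-targeting guide RNA. With Cas9 supplied from the same plasmid, it is suited to disrupting or editing MYC in human cells.
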