Addgene plasmid #185376: pX459-puro-hMYC
Purpose: For mammalian expression of guide RNA: TGCTGCCAAGAGGGTCAAGT that targets human MYC
Depositing lab: Ayaz Najafov.
Backbone
  Vector backbone: pX459-Puro
  Vector type: Mammalian Expression
  Selectable markers: Puromycin
Growth in bacteria
  Bacterial resistance: Ampicillin, 100 μg/mL
  Growth temperature: 37°C
  Growth strain: DH5alpha
  Copy number: Unknown
Gene/Insert
  Gene/Insert name: MYC
  gRNA/shRNA sequence: guide RNA: TGCTGCCAAGAGGGTCAAGT
  Species: H. sapiens (human)
  Insert size (bp): 26
  Mutation: WT
  Entrez Gene: MYC (a.k.a. MRTL, MYCC, bHLHe39, c-Myc)
  Cloning method: Restriction Enzyme; 5′ cloning site BbsI (destroyed during cloning); 3′ cloning site BbsI (destroyed during cloning)
Terms and licenses: Academic/Nonprofit Terms; Industry Terms: Not Available to Industry
How to cite: pX459-puro-hMYC was a gift from Ayaz Najafov (Addgene plasmid # 185376 ; http://n2t.net/addgene:185376 ; RRID:Addgene_185376)
